Addgene plasmid #152787: pGBW-m4134407
Purpose: Mammalian expression plasmid for SARS-CoV-2 nsp10
Depositing lab: Ginkgo Bioworks & Benjie Chen. Depositing organization: Ginkgo Bioworks.
Backbone
  Vector backbone: pTwist_CMV_Hygro_6
  Backbone size w/o insert (bp): 6525
  Vector type: Mammalian Expression
  Selectable markers: Hygromycin
Growth in bacteria
  Bacterial resistance: Ampicillin, 100 μg/mL
  Growth temperature: 37°C
  Growth strain: DH5alpha
  Copy number: High Copy
Gene/Insert
  Gene/Insert name: SARS-CoV-2 nsp10
  Species: Severe acute respiratory syndrome coronavirus 2
  Insert size (bp): 416
  Mutation: wt
  Entrez Gene: ORF1ab (a.k.a. GU280_gp01)
  Promoter: CMV
  Tag / fusion protein: Cleavable TEV;HA (C terminal on backbone)
  Cloning method: Unknown
Resource information
  A portion of this plasmid was derived from a plasmid made by: GinkgoBioworks
Depositor comments: NCBI reference sequence: YP_009725306.1
How to cite: pGBW-m4134407 was a gift from Ginkgo Bioworks & Benjie Chen (Addgene plasmid # 152787 ; http://n2t.net/addgene:152787 ; RRID:Addgene_152787)
