[The description below was written by a language model from this plasmid's Addgene catalogue record and the feature table of its GenBank file.]
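Description:
pGBW-m4134407 is a 7,008 bp mammalian expression plasmid built on the pTwist_CMV_Hygro_6 backbone for producing the SARS-CoV-2 non-structural protein nsp10, a cleavage product of the viral ORF1ab polyprotein. It is propagated in E. coli through a high-copy ColE1/pUC-type origin with ampicillin selection from the bla gene. Selection in mammalian cells comes from a separate cassette in which the human ubiquitin C promoter drives the hygromycin phosphotransferase gene, followed by a synthetic polyadenylation signal, so stably transfected cells can be enriched with hygromycin.

The payload is a wild-type nsp10 coding sequence of about 416 bp, expressed from the human cytomegalovirus immediate early enhancer and promoter. A Kozak consensus is annotated upstream for efficient translation initiation. The nsp10 open reading frame is not annotated as its own feature in the sequence record, but the gap between the Kozak element and the tag features matches the stated insert size. Directly downstream, supplied by the backbone, are a TEV protease recognition site and an HA epitope tag. The protein therefore carries a C-terminal HA tag for detection or immunoaffinity capture, and the tag can be removed by TEV cleavage. An SV40 polyadenylation signal terminates the transcript.

The backbone also carries T7 and rrnG transcription terminators, an additional synthetic poly(A) signal and 5' and 3' beta-globin insulator elements around the cassettes, presumably to limit read-through and interference between units. The construct belongs to a set of tagged SARS-CoV-2 protein plasmids intended for mammalian protein expression and/or purification.
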