LOCUS       Exported 7008 bp ds-DNA circular SYN 12-MAY-2021
DEFINITION  Mammalian expression plasmid for SARS-CoV-2 nsp10.
ACCESSION   .
VERSION     .
KEYWORDS    pGBW-m4134407
SOURCE      synthetic DNA construct
  ORGANISM  synthetic DNA construct
REFERENCE   1 (bases 1 to 7008)
  TITLE     SARS-CoV-2 protein Mammalian expression constructs, tagged, for
            protein expression and/or purification
REFERENCE   2 (bases 1 to 7008)
  AUTHORS   .
  TITLE     Direct Submission
  JOURNAL   Exported May 12, 2021 from SnapGene Server 1.1.58
            http://www.snapgene.com
FEATURES             Location/Qualifiers
     source          1..7008
                     /organism="synthetic DNA construct"
                     /mol_type="other DNA"
     enhancer        1..304
                     /label=CMV enhancer
                     /note="human cytomegalovirus immediate early enhancer"
     promoter        306..508
                     /label=CMV promoter
                     /note="human cytomegalovirus (CMV) immediate early
                     promoter"
     primer_bind     459..479
                     /label=CMV-F
                     /note="Human CMV immediate early promoter, forward primer"
     regulatory      577..586
                     /regulatory_class="other"
                     /note="vertebrate consensus sequence for strong initiation
                     of translation (Kozak, 1987)"
     CDS             1003..1023
                     /codon_start=1
                     /product="tobacco etch virus (TEV) protease recognition and
                     cleavage site"
                     /label=TEV site
                     /translation="ENLYFQS"
     CDS             1024..1050
                     /codon_start=1
                     /product="HA (human influenza hemagglutinin) epitope tag"
                     /label=HA
                     /translation="YPYDVPDYA"
     polyA_signal    1119..1240
                     /label=SV40 poly(A) signal
                     /note="SV40 polyadenylation signal"
     primer_bind     complement(1130..1149)
                     /label=EBV-rev
                     /note="SV40 polyA terminator, reverse primer"
     primer_bind     1184..1203
                     /label=SV40pA-R
                     /note="SV40 polyA, reverse primer"
     terminator      1355..1401
                     /label=T7 terminator
                     /note="transcription terminator for bacteriophage T7 RNA
                     polymerase"
     terminator      1431..1567
                     /label=rrnG terminator
                     /note="transcription terminator from the E. coli ribosomal
                     RNA rrnG operon (Albrechtsen et al., 1991)"
     misc_feature    1612..1683
                     /label=3' beta-globin insulator
                     /note="insulator downstream of the human beta-globin locus
                     (Farrell et al., 2002)"
     rep_origin      complement(1909..2497)
                     /direction=LEFT
                     /label=ori
                     /note="high-copy-number ColE1/pMB1/pBR322/pUC origin of
                     replication"
     primer_bind     complement(1989..2008)
                     /label=pBR322ori-F
                     /note="pBR322 origin, forward primer"
     promoter        2997..4206
                     /label=UbC promoter
                     /note="human ubiquitin C promoter"
     primer_bind     4043..4062
                     /label=hUBCpro-F
                     /note="Human Ubiquitin C (UbC) promoter, forward primer"
     CDS             4210..5238
                     /codon_start=1
                     /gene="aph(4)-Ia"
                     /product="aminoglycoside phosphotransferase from E. coli"
                     /label=HygR
                     /note="confers resistance to hygromycin"
                     /translation="MGKKPELTATSVEKFLIEKFDSVSDLMQLSEGEESRAFSFDVGGR
                     GYVLRVNSCADGFYKDRYVYRHFASAALPIPEVLDIGEFSESLTYCISRRAQGVTLQDL
                     PETELPAVLQPVAEAMDAIAAADLSQTSGFGPFGPQGIGQYTTWRDFICAIADPHVYHW
                     QTVMDDTVSASVAQALDELMLWAEDCPEVRHLVHADFGSNNVLTDNGRITAVIDWSEAM
                     FGDSQYEVANIFFWRPWLACMEQQTRYFERRHPELAGSPRLRAYMLRIGLDQLYQSLVD
                     GNFDDAAWAQGRCDAIVRSGAGTVGRTQIARRSAAVWTDGCVEVLADSGNRRPSTRPRA
                     KE"
     polyA_signal    5265..5313
                     /note="synthetic polyadenylation signal"
     CDS             5579..6439
                     /codon_start=1
                     /gene="bla"
                     /product="beta-lactamase"
                     /label=AmpR
                     /note="confers resistance to ampicillin, carbenicillin, and
                     related antibiotics"
                     /translation="MSIQHFRVALIPFFAAFCLPVFAHPETLVKVKDAEDQLGARVGYI
                     ELDLNSGKILESFRPEERFPMMSTFKVLLCGAVLSRIDAGQEQLGRRIHYSQNDLVEYS
                     PVTEKHLTDGMTVRELCSAAITMSDNTAANLLLTTIGGPKELTAFLHNMGDHVTRLDRW
                     EPELNEAIPNDERDTTMPVAMATTLRKLLTGELLTLASRQQLIDWMEADKVAGPLLRSA
                     LPAGWFIADKSGAGERGSRGIIAALGPDGKPSRIVVIYTTGSQATMDERNRQIAEIGAS
                     LIKHW"
     primer_bind     complement(5797..5816)
                     /label=Amp-R
                     /note="Ampicillin resistance gene, reverse primer"
     terminator      6452..6588
                     /label=rrnG terminator
                     /note="transcription terminator from the E. coli ribosomal
                     RNA rrnG operon (Albrechtsen et al., 1991)"
     misc_feature    6740..6811
                     /label=5' beta-globin insulator
                     /note="insulator upstream of the human beta-globin locus
                     (Farrell et al., 2002)"
     terminator      6816..6862
                     /label=T7 terminator
                     /note="transcription terminator for bacteriophage T7 RNA
                     polymerase"
     polyA_signal    6880..6928
                     /note="synthetic polyadenylation signal"
ORIGIN
        1 cgttacataa cttacggtaa atggcccgcc tggctgaccg cccaacgacc cccgcccatt
       61 gacgtcaata atgacgtatg ttcccatagt aacgccaata gggactttcc attgacgtca
      121 atgggtggag tatttacggt aaactgccca cttggcagta catcaagtgt atcatatgcc
      181 aagtacgccc cctattgacg tcaatgacgg taaatggccc gcctggcatt atgcccagta
      241 catgacctta tgggactttc ctacttggca gtacatctac gtattagtca tcgctattac
      301 catgctgatg cggttttggc agtacatcaa tgggcgtgga tagcggtttg actcacgggg
      361 atttccaagt ctccacccca ttgacgtcaa tgggagtttg ttttggcacc aaaatcaacg
      421 ggactttcca aaatgtcgta acaactccgc cccattgacg caaatgggcg gtaggcgtgt
      481 acggtgggag gtctatataa gcagagctgg tttagtgaac cgtcagatca gatctttgtc
      541 gatcctacca tccactcgac acacccgcca gcggccgcca ccatgnnnnn nnnnnnnnnn
      601 nnnnnnnnnn nnnnnnnnnn nnnnnnnnnn nnnnnnnnnn nnnnnnnnnn nnnnnnnnnn
      661 nnnnnnnnnn nnnnnnnnnn nnnnnnnnnn nnnnnnnnnn nnnnnnnnnn nnnnnnnnnn
      721 nnnnnnnnnn nnnnnnnnnn nnnnnnnnnn nnnnnnnnnn nnnnnnnnnn nnnnnnnnnn
      781 nnnnnnnnnn nnnnnnnnnn nnnnnnnnnn nnnnnnnnnn nnnnnnnnnn nnnnnnnnnn
      841 nnnnnnnnnn nnnnnnnnnn nnnnnnnnnn nnnnnnnnnn nnnnnnnnnn nnnnnnnnnn
      901 nnnnnnnnnn nnnnnnnnnn nnnnnnnnnn nnnnnnnnnn nnnnnnnnnn nnnnnnnnnn
      961 nnnnnnnnnn nnnnnnnnnn nnnnnnnnnn nnnnnnnnnn nngaaaacct ttactttcag
     1021 tcgtacccct atgacgtacc agattatgcg taaggatccg caggcctctg ctagcttgac
     1081 tgactgagat acagcgtacc ttcagctcac agacatgata agatacattg atgagtttgg
     1141 acaaaccaca actagaatgc agtgaaaaaa atgctttatt tgtgaaattt gtgatgctat
     1201 tgctttattt gtaaccatta taagctgcaa taaacaagtt aacaacaaca attgcattca
     1261 ttttatgttt caggttcagg gggaggtgtg ggaggttttt taaagcaagt aaaacctcta
     1321 caaatgtggt attggcccat ctctatcggt atcgtagcat aaccccttgg ggcctctaaa
     1381 cgggtcttga ggggtttttt gtgcccctcg ggccggattg ctatctaccg gcattggcgc
     1441 agaaaaaaat gcctgatgcg acgctgcgcg tcttatactc ccacatatgc cagattcagc
     1501 aacggatacg gcttccccaa cttgcccact tccatacgtg tcctccttac cagaaattta
     1561 tccttaaggt cgtcagctat cctgcaggcg atctctcgat ttcgatcaag acattccttt
     1621 aatggtcttt tctggacacc actaggggtc agaagtagtt catcaaactt tcttccctcc
     1681 ctaatctcat tggttacctt gggctatcga aacttaatta accagtcaag tcagctactt
     1741 ggcgagatcg acttgtctgg gtttcgacta cgctcagaat tgcgtcagtc aagttcgatc
     1801 tggtccttgc tattgcaccc gttctccgat tacgagtttc atttaaatca tgtgagcaaa
     1861 aggccagcaa aaggccagga accgtaaaaa ggccgcgttg ctggcgtttt tccataggct
     1921 ccgcccccct gacgagcatc acaaaaatcg acgctcaagt cagaggtggc gaaacccgac
     1981 aggactataa agataccagg cgtttccccc tggaagctcc ctcgtgcgct ctcctgttcc
     2041 gaccctgccg cttaccggat acctgtccgc ctttctccct tcgggaagcg tggcgctttc
     2101 tcatagctca cgctgtaggt atctcagttc ggtgtaggtc gttcgctcca agctgggctg
     2161 tgtgcacgaa ccccccgttc agcccgaccg ctgcgcctta tccggtaact atcgtcttga
     2221 gtccaacccg gtaagacacg acttatcgcc actggcagca gccactggta acaggattag
     2281 cagagcgagg tatgtaggcg gtgctacaga gttcttgaag tggtggccta actacggcta
     2341 cactagaaga acagtatttg gtatctgcgc tctgctgaag ccagttacct tcggaaaaag
     2401 agttggtagc tcttgatccg gcaaacaaac caccgctggt agcggtggtt tttttgtttg
     2461 caagcagcag attacgcgca gaaaaaaagg atctcaagaa gatcctttga tcttttctac
     2521 ggggtctgac gctcagtgga acgaaaactc acgttaaggg attttggtca tgagattatc
     2581 aaaaaggatc ttcacctaga tccttttaaa ttaaaaatga agttttaaat caatctaaag
     2641 tatatatgag taaacttggt ctgacagtta ccaatgctta atcagtgagg cacctatctc
     2701 agcgatctgt ctatttcgtt catccatagt tgcatttaaa tttccgaact ctccaaggcc
     2761 ctcgtcggaa aatcttcaaa cctttcgtcc gatccatctt gcaggctacc tctcgaacga
     2821 actatcgcaa gtctcttggc cggccttgcg ccttggctat tgcttggcag cgcctatcgc
     2881 caggtattac tccaatcccg aatatccgag atcgggatca cccgagagaa gttcaaccta
     2941 catcctcaat cccgatctat ccgagatccg aggaatatcg aaatcggggc gcgcctggcc
     3001 tccgcgccgg gttttggcgc ctcccgcggg cgcccccctc gtcacggcga gcgctgccac
     3061 gtcagacgaa gggcgcagga gcgtcctgat ccttccgccc ggacgctcag gacagcggcc
     3121 cgctgctcat aagactcggc cttagaaccc cagtatcagc agaaggacat tttaggacgg
     3181 gacttgggtg actctagggc actggttttc tttccagaga gcggaacagg cgaggaaaag
     3241 tagtcccttc tcggcgattc tgcggaggga tctccgtggg gcggtgaacg ccgatgatta
     3301 tataaggacg cgccgggtgt ggcacagcta gttccgtcgc agccgggatt tgggtcgcgg
     3361 ttcttgtttg tggatcgctg tgatcgtcac ttggtgagta gcgggctgct gggctggccg
     3421 gggctttcgt ggccgccggg ccgctcggtg ggacggaagc gtgtggagag accgccaagg
     3481 gctgtagtct gggtccgcga gcaaggttgc cctgaactgg gggttggggg gagcgcagca
     3541 aaatggcggc tgttcccgag tcttgaatgg aagacgcttg tgaggcgggc tgtgaggtcg
     3601 ttgaaacaag gtggggggca tggtgggcgg caagaaccca aggtcttgag cccttcgcta
     3661 atgcgggaaa gctcttattc gggtgagatg ggctgggcac catctgggga ccctgacgtg
     3721 aagtttgtca ctgactggag aactcggttt gtcgtctgtt gcgggggcgg cagttatggc
     3781 ggtgccgttg ggcagtgcac ccgtaccttt gggagcgcgc gccctcgtcg tgtcgtgacg
     3841 tcacccgttc tgttggctta taatgcaggg tggggccacc tgccggtagg tgtgcggtag
     3901 gcttttctcc gtcgcaggac gcagggttcg ggcctagggt aggctctcct gaatcgacag
     3961 gcgccggacc tctggtgagg ggagggataa gtgaggcgtc agtttctttg gtcggtttta
     4021 tgtacctatc ttcttaagta gctgaagctc cggttttgaa ctatgcgctc ggggttggcg
     4081 agtgtgtttt gtgaagtttt ttaggcacct tttgaaatgt aatcatttgg gtcaatatgt
     4141 aattttcagt gttagacttg taaattgtcc gctaaattct ggccgttttt ggcttttttg
     4201 ttagacaaca tgggtaaaaa gcctgaactc accgcgacgt ctgtcgagaa gtttctgatc
     4261 gaaaagttcg acagcgtctc cgacctgatg cagctctcgg agggcgaaga atctcgtgct
     4321 ttcagcttcg atgtaggagg gcgtggatat gtcctgcggg taaatagctg cgccgatggt
     4381 ttctacaaag atcgttatgt ttatcggcac tttgcatccg ccgcgctccc gattccggaa
     4441 gtgcttgaca ttggggagtt cagcgagagc ctgacctatt gcatctcccg ccgtgcacag
     4501 ggtgtcacgt tgcaagacct gcctgaaacc gaactgcccg ctgttctgca gccggtcgcg
     4561 gaggcaatgg atgccatcgc tgccgccgat cttagccaga cgagcgggtt cggcccattc
     4621 ggaccgcaag gaatcggtca atacactaca tggcgtgatt tcatatgcgc gattgctgat
     4681 ccccatgtgt atcactggca aactgtgatg gacgacaccg tcagtgcgtc cgtcgcgcag
     4741 gctctcgatg agctgatgct ttgggccgag gactgccccg aagtccggca cctcgtgcac
     4801 gcggatttcg gctccaacaa tgtcctgacg gacaatggcc gcataacagc ggtcattgac
     4861 tggagcgagg cgatgttcgg ggattcccaa tacgaggtcg ccaacatctt cttctggagg
     4921 ccgtggttgg cttgtatgga gcagcagacg cgctacttcg agcggaggca tccggagctt
     4981 gcaggatcgc cccggctccg ggcgtatatg ctccgcattg gtcttgacca actctatcag
     5041 agcttggttg acggcaattt cgatgatgca gcttgggcgc agggtcgatg cgacgcaatc
     5101 gtccgatccg gagccgggac tgtcgggcgt acacaaatcg cccgcagaag cgccgccgtc
     5161 tggaccgatg gctgtgtaga agtactcgcc gatagtggaa accgacgccc cagcactcgt
     5221 ccgagggcaa aggaataagc tagtatgtaa gcctagtctt agataataaa atcgctatcc
     5281 atcgaagatg gatgtgtgtt ggttttttgt gtgtgtaacg ctaggcgcgc ctggtgtacc
     5341 gagaacgatc ctctcagtgc gagtctcgac gatccatatc gttgcttggc agtcagccag
     5401 tcggaatcca gcttgggacc caggaagtcc aatcgtcaga tattgtactc aagcctggtc
     5461 acggcagcgt accgatctgt ttaaacctag atattgatag tctgatcggt caacgtataa
     5521 tcgagtccta gcttttgcaa acatctatca agagacagga tcagcaggag gctttcgcat
     5581 gagtattcaa catttccgtg tcgcccttat tccctttttt gcggcatttt gccttcctgt
     5641 ttttgctcac ccagaaacgc tggtgaaagt aaaagatgct gaagatcagt tgggtgcgcg
     5701 agtgggttac atcgaactgg atctcaacag cggtaagatc cttgagagtt ttcgccccga
     5761 agaacgcttt ccaatgatga gcacttttaa agttctgcta tgtggcgcgg tattatcccg
     5821 tattgacgcc gggcaagagc aactcggtcg ccgcatacac tattctcaga atgacttggt
     5881 tgagtattca ccagtcacag aaaagcatct tacggatggc atgacagtaa gagaattatg
     5941 cagtgctgcc ataaccatga gtgataacac tgcggccaac ttacttctga caacgattgg
     6001 aggaccgaag gagctaaccg cttttttgca caacatgggg gatcatgtaa ctcgccttga
     6061 tcgttgggaa ccggagctga atgaagccat accaaacgac gagcgtgaca ccacgatgcc
     6121 tgtagcaatg gcaacaacct tgcgtaaact attaactggc gaactactta ctctagcttc
     6181 ccggcaacag ttgatagact ggatggaggc ggataaagtt gcaggaccac ttctgcgctc
     6241 ggcccttccg gctggctggt ttattgctga taaatctgga gccggtgagc gtgggtctcg
     6301 cggtatcatt gcagcactgg ggccagatgg taagccctcc cgtatcgtag ttatctacac
     6361 gacggggagt caggcaacta tggatgaacg aaatagacag atcgctgaga taggtgcctc
     6421 actgattaag cattggtaac cgattctagg tgcattggcg cagaaaaaaa tgcctgatgc
     6481 gacgctgcgc gtcttatact cccacatatg ccagattcag caacggatac ggcttcccca
     6541 acttgcccac ttccatacgt gtcctcctta ccagaaattt atccttaaga tcccgaatcg
     6601 tttaaactcg actctggctc tatcgaatct ccgtcgtttc gagcttacgc gaacagccgt
     6661 ggcgctcatt tgctcgtcgg gcatcgaatc tcgtcagcta tcgtcagctt acctttttgg
     6721 cagcgatcgc ggctcccgac atcttggacc attagctcca caggtatctt cttccctcta
     6781 gtggtcataa cagcagcttc agctacctct caattcaaaa aacccctcaa gacccgttta
     6841 gaggccccaa ggggttatgc tatcaatcgt tgcgttacac acacaaaaaa ccaacacaca
     6901 tccatcttcg atggatagcg attttattat ctaactgctg atcgagtgta gccagatcta
     6961 gtaatcaatt acggggtcat tagttcatag cccatatatg gagttccg
//
